Addgene plasmid #122915: YIp TRP1-URA3
Purpose: (Empty Backbone) TRP1-URA3 integrating (YIp) vector for stable genomic integration in the BY4741 background.
Depositing lab: Randy Hampton. Depositing organization: University of California, San Diego (UCSD). Publication: ICE plasmids: combining the ease of yeast recombination cloning with the stability of genomic integration. Flagg MP, Kao A, Hampton RY. Yeast. 2019 May 10. doi: 10.1002/yea.3400. PubMed 31074531.
Backbone
  Vector backbone: YIp
  Vector type: Yeast Expression ; Yeast Recombination Cloning
Growth in bacteria
  Bacterial resistance: Ampicillin, 100 μg/mL
  Growth temperature: 37°C
  Growth strain: DH5alpha
  Copy number: High Copy
Gene/Insert
  Gene/Insert name: None
Terms and licenses: Academic/Nonprofit Terms; Industry Terms: Not Available to Industry
How to cite: YIp TRP1-URA3 was a gift from Randy Hampton (Addgene plasmid # 122915 ; http://n2t.net/addgene:122915 ; RRID:Addgene_122915)
