[The description below was written by a language model from this plasmid's Addgene catalogue record and pLannotate feature annotations shown in this document.]
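Description:
YIp TRP1-URA3 is an empty yeast integrating (YIp) backbone of about 5.4 kb, catalogued as a yeast expression and yeast recombination cloning vector and intended for stable genomic integration in the BY4741 strain background. The feature table shows no yeast replication origin or centromere (no 2μ, ARS or CEN element), as expected for an integrating plasmid that persists in yeast only after recombining into a chromosome. In E. coli it is maintained at high copy through a ColE1/pUC-type origin and selected with ampicillin via the β-lactamase gene and its native promoter. An f1 origin is also present, which in principle allows single-stranded DNA production with helper phage. Short annotated fragments of bom, rop and lacI appear to be remnants of the parental bacterial vectors rather than functional units.

Two S. cerevisiae auxotrophic markers are carried, each with its own promoter: URA3, which complements uracil auxotrophy and can be counterselected with 5-fluoroorotic acid, and TRP1, required for tryptophan biosynthesis. The record does not spell out how the two are divided between targeting the integration and selecting transformants, nor which genomic locus receives the plasmid. There is no insert. The cloning region is a pBluescript-type multiple cloning site flanked by T7 and T3 promoters and embedded in a lacZα fragment downstream of the lac promoter, operator and CAP site. No yeast promoter or terminator for driving a cargo gene is annotated, so an expression cassette would have to be supplied with the inserted DNA. The vector serves as a recipient for such sequences when stable, integrated copies are preferred over episomal maintenance.
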