Features (pLannotate 1.2.2; 19 found; start..end, strand, type, name):
     88..137     +  misc_feature   bom (fragment): basis of mobility region from pBR322
    145..360     +  promoter       URA3 promoter: S. cerevisiae URA3
    361..1164    +  CDS            URA3: orotidine-5'-phosphate decarboxylase, required for uracil biosynthesis; S. cerevisiae URA3; yeast auxotrophic marker, counterselectable with 5-fluoroorotic acid (5-FOA)
   1243..1294    +  misc_feature   bom (fragment): basis of mobility region from pBR322
   1322..1750    -  rep_origin     f1 ori (sequence partly withheld): f1 bacteriophage origin of replication; arrow indicates direction of (+) strand synthesis
   1754..1909    -  CDS            lacZα (fragment): LacZα fragment of β-galactosidase; lacZ fragment
   1917..1935    +  promoter       T7 promoter: promoter for bacteriophage T7 RNA polymerase
   1944..2051    -  misc_feature   MCS: pBluescript multiple cloning site
   2064..2082    -  promoter       T3 promoter: promoter for bacteriophage T3 RNA polymerase
   2127..2143    -  protein_bind   lac operator: The lac repressor binds to the lac operator to inhibit transcription in E. coli. This inhibition can be relieved by adding lactose or isopropyl-β-D-thiogalactopyranoside (IPTG). lac repressor encoded by lacI
   2151..2181    -  promoter       lac promoter: promoter for the E. coli lac operon
   2196..2217    -  protein_bind   CAP binding site: CAP binding activates transcription in the presence of cAMP. E. coli catabolite activator protein
   2230..2322    -  CDS            lacI (fragment): lac repressor; lacI; The lac repressor binds to the lac operator to inhibit transcription in E. coli. This inhibition can be relieved by adding lactose or isopropyl-β-D-thiogalactopyranoside (IPTG).
   2505..3093    -  rep_origin     ori: high-copy-number ColE1/pMB1/pBR322/pUC origin of replication
   3264..4124    -  CDS            AmpR: β-lactamase; bla; confers resistance to ampicillin, carbenicillin, and related antibiotics
   4125..4229    -  promoter       AmpR promoter: bla
   4404..4551    +  promoter       TRP1 promoter: S. cerevisiae TRP1
   4552..5226    +  CDS            TRP1: phosphoribosylanthranilate isomerase, required for tryptophan biosynthesis; S. cerevisiae TRP1; yeast auxotrophic marker
   5323..5358    +  CDS            rop (fragment): Rop protein, which maintains plasmids at low copy number; rop
>Addgene plasmid #122915 | YIp TRP1-URA3 | addgene full sequence | sequence record 238940 | Addgene NGS Result
GGAGACGGTCACAGCTTGTCTGTAAGCGGATGCCGGGAGCAGACAAGCCCGTCAGGGCGCGTCAGCGGGT
GTTGGCGGGTGTCGGGGCTGGCTTAACTATGCGGCATCAGAGCAGATTGTACTGAGAGTGCACCATACCA
CCTTTTCAATTCATCATTTTTTTTTTATTCTTTTTTTTGATTTCGGTTTCCTTGAAATTTTTTTGATTCG
GTAATCTCCGAACAGAAGGAAGAACGAAGGAAGGAGCACAGACTTAGATTGGTATATATACGCATATGTA
GTGTTGAAGAAACATGAAATTGCCCAGTATTCTTAACCCAACTGCACAGAACAAAAACCTGCAGGAAACG
AAGATAAATCATGTCGAAAGCTACATATAAGGAACGTGCTGCTACTCATCCTAGTCCTGTTGCTGCCAAG
CTATTTAATATCATGCACGAAAAGCAAACAAACTTGTGTGCTTCATTGGATGTTCGTACCACCAAGGAAT
TACTGGAGTTAGTTGAAGCATTAGGTCCCAAAATTTGTTTACTAAAAACACATGTGGATATCTTGACTGA
TTTTTCCATGGAGGGCACAGTTAAGCCGCTAAAGGCATTATCCGCCAAGTACAATTTTTTACTCTTCGAA
GACAGAAAATTTGCTGACATTGGTAATACAGTCAAATTGCAGTACTCTGCGGGTGTATACAGAATAGCAG
AATGGGCAGACATTACGAATGCACACGGTGTGGTGGGCCCAGGTATTGTTAGCGGTTTGAAGCAGGCGGC
AGAAGAAGTAACAAAGGAACCTAGAGGCCTTTTGATGTTAGCAGAATTGTCATGCAAGGGCTCCCTATCT
ACTGGAGAATATACTAAGGGTACTGTTGACATTGCGAAGAGCGACAAAGATTTTGTTATCGGCTTTATTG
CTCAAAGAGACATGGGTGGAAGAGATGAAGGTTACGATTGGTTGATTATGACACCCGGTGTGGGTTTAGA
TGACAAGGGAGACGCATTGGGTCAACAGTATAGAACCGTGGATGATGTGGTCTCTACAGGATCTGACATT
ATTATTGTTGGAAGAGGACTATTTGCAAAGGGAAGGGATGCTAAGGTAGAGGGTGAACGTTACAGAAAAG
CAGGCTGGGAAGCATATTTGAGAAGATGCGGCCAGCAAAACTAAAAAACTGTATTATAAGTAAATGCATG
TATACTAAACTCACAAATTAGAGCTTCAATTTAATTATATCAGTTATTACCCTATGCGGTGTGAAATACC
GCACAGATGCGTAAGGAGAAAATACCGCATCAGGAAATTGTAAGCGTTAATATTTTGTTAAAATTCGCGT
TAAATTTTTGTTAAATCAGCTCATTTTTTAACCAATAGGCCGAAATCGGCAAAATCCCTTATAAATCAAA
AGAATAGACCGAGATAGGGT
[37 nt withheld, positions 1421-1457]
AAAGAACGTGGACTCCAACGTCAAAGG
[49 nt withheld, positions 1485-1533]
T
[91 nt withheld, positions 1535-1625]
G
[124 nt withheld, positions 1627-1750]
CCATTCGCCATTCAGGCTGCGCAACTGTTGGGAAGGGCGATCGGTGCGGGCCTCTTCGCTATTACGCCAG
CTGGCGAAAGGGGGATGTGCTGCAAGGCGATTAAGTTGGGTAACGCCAGGGTTTTCCCAGTCACGACGTT
GTAAAACGACGGCCAGTGAGCGCGCGTAATACGACTCACTATAGGGCGAATTGGGTACCGGGCCCCCCCT
CGAGGTCGACGGTATCGATAAGCTTGATATCGAATTCCTGCAGCCCGGGGGATCCACTAGTTCTAGAGCG
GCCGCCACCGCGGTGGAGCTCCAGCTTTTGTTCCCTTTAGTGAGGGTTAATTGCGCGCTTGGCGTAATCA
TGGTCATAGCTGTTTCCTGTGTGAAATTGTTATCCGCTCACAATTCCACACAACATACGAGCCGGAAGCA
TAAAGTGTAAAGCCTGGGGTGCCTAATGAGTGAGCTAACTCACATTAATTGCGTTGCGCTCACTGCCCGC
TTTCCAGTCGGGAAACCTGTCGTGCCAGCTGCATTAATGAATCGGCCAACGCGCGGGGAGAGGCGGTTTG
CGTATTGGGCGCTCTTCCGCTTCCTCGCTCACTGACTCGCTGCGCTCGGTCGTTCGGCTGCGGCGAGCGG
TATCAGCTCACTCAAAGGCGGTAATACGGTTATCCACAGAATCAGGGGATAACGCAGGAAAGAACATGTG
AGCAAAAGGCCAGCAAAAGGCCAGGAACCGTAAAAAGGCCGCGTTGCTGGCGTTTTTCCATAGGCTCCGC
CCCCCTGACGAGCATCACAAAAATCGACGCTCAAGTCAGAGGTGGCGAAACCCGACAGGACTATAAAGAT
ACCAGGCGTTTCCCCCTGGAAGCTCCCTCGTGCGCTCTCCTGTTCCGACCCTGCCGCTTACCGGATACCT
GTCCGCCTTTCTCCCTTCGGGAAGCGTGGCGCTTTCTCATAGCTCACGCTGTAGGTATCTCAGTTCGGTG
TAGGTCGTTCGCTCCAAGCTGGGCTGTGTGCACGAACCCCCCGTTCAGCCCGACCGCTGCGCCTTATCCG
GTAACTATCGTCTTGAGTCCAACCCGGTAAGACACGACTTATCGCCACTGGCAGCAGCCACTGGTAACAG
GATTAGCAGAGCGAGGTATGTAGGCGGTGCTACAGAGTTCTTGAAGTGGTGGCCTAACTACGGCTACACT
AGAAGAACAGTATTTGGTATCTGCGCTCTGCTGAAGCCAGTTACCTTCGGAAAAAGAGTTGGTAGCTCTT
GATCCGGCAAACAAACCACCGCTGGTAGCGGTGGTTTTTTTGTTTGCAAGCAGCAGATTACGCGCAGAAA
AAAAGGATCTCAAGAAGATCCTTTGATCTTTTCTACGGGGTCTGACGCTCAGTGGAACGAAAACTCACGT
TAAGGGATTTTGGTCATGAGATTATCAAAAAGGATCTTCACCTAGATCCTTTTAAATTAAAAATGAAGTT
TTAAATCAATCTAAAGTATATATGAGTAAACTTGGTCTGACAGTTACCAATGCTTAATCAGTGAGGCACC
TATCTCAGCGATCTGTCTATTTCGTTCATCCATAGTTGCCTGACTCCCCGTCGTGTAGATAACTACGATA
CGGGAGGGCTTACCATCTGGCCCCAGTGCTGCAATGATACCGCGAGACCCACGCTCACCGGCTCCAGATT
TATCAGCAATAAACCAGCCAGCCGGAAGGGCCGAGCGCAGAAGTGGTCCTGCAACTTTATCCGCCTCCAT
CCAGTCTATTAATTGTTGCCGGGAAGCTAGAGTAAGTAGTTCGCCAGTTAATAGTTTGCGCAACGTTGTT
GCCATTGCTACAGGCATCGTGGTGTCACGCTCGTCGTTTGGTATGGCTTCATTCAGCTCCGGTTCCCAAC
GATCAAGGCGAGTTACATGATCCCCCATGTTGTGCAAAAAAGCGGTTAGCTCCTTCGGTCCTCCGATCGT
TGTCAGAAGTAAGTTGGCCGCAGTGTTATCACTCATGGTTATGGCAGCACTGCATAATTCTCTTACTGTC
ATGCCATCCGTAAGATGCTTTTCTGTGACTGGTGAGTACTCAACCAAGTCATTCTGAGAATAGTGTATGC
GGCGACCGAGTTGCTCTTGCCCGGCGTCAATACGGGATAATACCGCGCCACATAGCAGAACTTTAAAAGT
GCTCATCATTGGAAAACGTTCTTCGGGGCGAAAACTCTCAAGGATCTTACCGCTGTTGAGATCCAGTTCG
ATGTAACCCACTCGTGCACCCAACTGATCTTCAGCATCTTTTACTTTCACCAGCGTTTCTGGGTGAGCAA
AAACAGGAAGGCAAAATGCCGCAAAAAAGGGAATAAGGGCGACACGGAAATGTTGAATACTCATACTCTT
CCTTTTTCAATATTATTGAAGCATTTATCAGGGTTATTGTCTCATGAGCGGATACATATTTGAATGTATT
TAGAAAAATAAACAAATAGGGGTTCCGCGCACATTTCCCCGAAAAGTGCCACCTGACGTCTGCACCATAA
ACGACATTACTATATATATAATATAGGAAGCATTTAATAGAACAGCATCGTAATATATGTGTACTTTGCA
GTTATGACGCCAGATGGCAGTAGTGGAAGATATTCTTTATTGAAAAATAGCTTGTCACCTTACGTACAAT
CTTGATCCGGAGCTTTTCTTTTTTTGCCGATTAAGAATTAATTCGGTCGAAAAAAGAAAAGGAGAGGGCC
AAGAGGGAGGGCATTGGTGACTATTGAGCACGTGAGTATACGTGATTAAGCACACAAAGGCAGCTTGGAG
TATGTCTGTTATTAATTTCACAGGTAGTTCTGGTCCATTGGTGAAAGTTTGCGGCTTGCAGAGCACAGAG
GCCGCAGAATGTGCTCTAGATTCCGATGCTGACTTGCTGGGTATTATATGTGTGCCCAATAGAAAGAGAA
CAATTGACCCGGTTATTGCAAGGAAAATTTCAAGTCTTGTAAAAGCATATAAAAATAGTTCAGGCACTCC
GAAATACTTGGTTGGCGTGTTTCGTAATCAACCTAAGGAGGATGTTTTGGCTCTGGTCAATGATTACGGC
ATTGATATCGTCCAACTGCATGGAGATGAGTCGTGGCAAGAATACCAAGAGTTCCTCGGTTTGCCAGTTA
TTAAAAGACTCGTATTTCCAAAAGACTGCAACATACTACTCAGTGCAGCTTCACAGAAACCTCATTCGTT
TATTCCCTTGTTTGATTCAGAAGCAGGTGGGACAGGTGAACTTTTGGATTGGAACTCGATTTCTGACTGG
GTTGGAAGGCAAGAGAGCCCCGAAAGCTTACATTTTATGTTAGCTGGTGGACTGACGCCAGAAAATGTTG
GTGATGCGCTTAGATTAAATGGCGTTATTGGTGTTGATGTAAGCGGAGGTGTGGAGACAAATGGTGTAAA
AGACTCTAACAAAATAGCAAATTTCGTCAAAAATGCTAAGAAATAGGTTATTACTGAGTAGTATTTATTT
AAGTATTGTTTGTGCACTTGCCTAATCATGACATTAACCTATAAAAATAGGCGTATCACGAGGCCCTTTC
GTCTCGCGCGTTTCGGTGATGACGGTGAAAACCTCTGACACATGCAGCTCCC
